Addgene plasmid #111249: pSW003
Purpose: (Empty Backbone) Broad host-range bacterial vector
Depositing lab: Rosemarie Wilton. Depositing organization: Argonne National Laboratory. Publication: A New Suite of Plasmid Vectors for Fluorescence-Based Imaging of Root Colonizing Pseudomonads. Wilton R, Ahrendt AJ, Shinde S, Sholto-Douglas DJ, Johnson JL, Brennan MB, Kemner KM. Front Plant Sci. 2018 Feb 1;8:2242. doi: 10.3389/fpls.2017.02242. eCollection 2017. PubMed 29449848.
Backbone
  Vector backbone: pME6031
  Backbone manufacturer: Dieter Haas; obtained from Culture Collection of Switzerland
  Backbone size (bp): 8248
  Modifications to backbone: Several restriction sites were removed to facilitate cloning, and a pVS1 RepA mutation was introduced to increase plasmid copy number.
  Vector type: Bacterial Expression
Growth in bacteria
  Bacterial resistance: Tetracycline, 10 μg/mL
  Growth temperature: 37°C
  Growth strain: DH5alpha
  Copy number: Low Copy
Terms and licenses: Academic/Nonprofit Terms; Industry Terms: Not Available to Industry
How to cite: pSW003 was a gift from Rosemarie Wilton (Addgene plasmid # 111249 ; http://n2t.net/addgene:111249 ; RRID:Addgene_111249)
