[The description below was written by a language model from this plasmid's Addgene catalogue record and pLannotate feature annotations shown in this document.]
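Description:
pSW003 is an empty-backbone, broad host-range bacterial vector of 8,248 bp derived from pME6031, a shuttle plasmid that can be maintained in both Escherichia coli and Pseudomonas. According to the record, several restriction sites were removed from the parent plasmid to simplify cloning, and a mutation was introduced into the pVS1 RepA replication protein to raise plasmid copy number; it is nonetheless catalogued as low copy. The associated publication describes a suite of vectors for fluorescence-based imaging of root-colonizing pseudomonads, so pSW003 presumably serves as a base plasmid for that suite, though the record lists no insert, promoter or reporter.

The annotated features reflect a two-replicon design. The pVS1 module, consisting of the StaA stability protein, the RepA replication protein and the pVS1 oriV, supports replication and stable inheritance in Pseudomonas, while the p15A origin provides replication in E. coli and is compatible with ColE1-type plasmids. Selection is by tetracycline, conferred by the TcR (tetA) efflux pump gene, which sits next to the divergently oriented tetR regulator gene. The remaining annotations are partial matches only: fragments of β-lactamase, a kanamycin resistance gene, an integrase, a Tn903 transposition protein, an RSF origin, the pBR322 bom region and a Sinorhizobium-like protein. These are most likely nonfunctional remnants of the plasmid's construction history, and only tetracycline is listed as a resistance marker. No expression cassette or multiple cloning site is annotated in the feature table, so the position and nature of the cloning sites are not stated.
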