Features (pLannotate 1.2.2; 13 found; start..end, strand, type, name):
    218..619     +  CDS            Y4CG_SINFN (fragment): Protein inferred from homology: Swiss-Prot protein existence level 3. From Sinorhizobium fredii (strain NBRC 101917 / NGR234).
   1179..1808    +  CDS            pVS1 StaA: stability protein from the Pseudomonas plasmid pVS1 (Heeb et al., 2000)
   2237..3310    +  CDS            pVS1 RepA: replication protein from the Pseudomonas plasmid pVS1 (Heeb et al., 2000)
   3376..3570    +  rep_origin     pVS1 oriV: origin of replication for the Pseudomonas plasmid pVS1 (Heeb et al., 2000)
   3800..4113    +  CDS            bla(M) (fragment): β-lactamase lacking the signal sequence; bla(M); allows cytosolic expression of β-lactamase
   4279..4824    +  rep_origin     p15A ori: Plasmids containing the medium-copy-number p15A origin of replication can be propagated in E. coli cells that contain a second plasmid with the ColE1 origin.
   4912..4967    +  rep_origin     RSF ori (fragment): Plasmids containing the RSF 1030 origin of replication can be propagated in E. coli cells that contain additional plasmids with compatible origins.
   5066..5092    -  misc_feature   bom (fragment): basis of mobility region from pBR322
   5275..5412    -  CDS            int (fragment): INT2_ECOLX - Protein inferred from homology: Swiss-Prot protein existence level 3. Putative integrase believed to be involved in the insertion of antibiotic resistance genes into plasmids and transposons. From Escherichia coli.
   5525..5790    +  CDS            KanR (fragment): aminoglycoside phosphotransferase; aph(3')-Ia; confers resistance to kanamycin
   5931..6077    +  CDS            TRA2_ECOLX (fragment): Protein predicted: Swiss-Prot protein existence level 4. Required for transposition of transposon Tn903. From Escherichia coli.
   6250..6900    -  CDS            TetR: tetracycline resistance regulatory protein; tetR
   7006..8205    +  CDS            TcR: tetracycline efflux protein; tetA; confers resistance to tetracycline
>Addgene plasmid #111249 | pSW003 | addgene full sequence | sequence record 215263 | Addgene NGS Result
GATCCAACCCCTCCGCTGCTATAGTGCAGTCGGCTTCTGACGTTCAGTGCAGCCGTCTTCTGAAAACGAC
ATGTCGCACAAGTCCTAAGTTACGCGACAGGCTGCCGCCCTGCCCTTTTCCTGGCGTTTTCTTGTCGCGT
GTTTTAGTCGCATAAAGTAGAATACTTGCGACTAGAACCGGAGACATTACGCCATGAACAAGAGCGCCGC
CGCTGGCCTGCTGGGCTATGCCCGCGTCAGCACCGACGACCAGGACTTGACCAACCAACGGGCCGAACTG
CACGCGGCCGGCTGCACCAAGCTGTTTTCCGAGAAGATCACCGGCACCAGGCGCGACCGCCCGGAGCTGG
CCAGGATGCTTGACCACCTACGCCCTGGCGACGTTGTGACAGTGACCAGGCTAGACCGCCTGGCCCGCAG
CACCCGCGACCTACTGGACATTGCCGAGCGCATCCAGGAGGCCGGCGCGGGCCTGCGTAGCCTGGCAGAG
CCGTGGGCCGACACCACCACGCCGGCCGGCCGCATGGTGTTGACCGTGTTCGCCGGCATTGCCGAGTTCG
AGCGTTCCCTAATCATCGACCGCACCCGGAGCGGGCGCGAGGCCGCCAAGGCCCGAGGCGTGAAGTTTGG
CCCCCGCCCTACCCTCACCCCGGCACAGATCGCGCACGCCCGCGAGCTGATCGACCAGGAAGGCCGCACC
GTGAAAGAGGCGGCTGCACTGCTTGGCGTGCATCGCTCGACCCTGTACCGCGCACTTGAGCGCAGCGAGG
AAGTGACGCCCACCGAGGCCAGGCGGCGCGGTGCCTTCCGTGAGGACGCATTGACCGAGGCCGACGCCCT
GGCAGCCGCCGAGAATGAACGCCAAGAGGAACAAGCATGAAACCGCACCAGGACGGCCAGGACGAACCGT
TTTTCATTACCGAAGAGATCGAGGCGGAGATGATCGCGGCCGGGTACGTGTTCGAGCCGCCCGCGCACGT
CTCAACCGTGCGGCTGCATGAAATCCTGGCCGGTTTGTCTGATGCCAAGCTGGCGGCCTGGCCGGCCAGC
TTGGCCGCTGAAGAAACCGAGCGCCGCCGTCTAAAAAGGTGATGTGTATTTGAGTAAAACAGCTTGCGTC
ATGCGGTCGCTGCGTATATGATGCGATGAGTAAATAAACAAATACGCAAGGGGAACGCATGAAGGTTATC
GCTGTACTTAACCAGAAAGGCGGGTCAGGCAAGACGACCATCGCAACCCATCTAGCCCGCGCCCTGCAAC
TCGCCGGGGCCGATGTTCTGTTAGTCGATTCCGATCCCCAGGGCAGTGCCCGCGATTGGGCGGCCGTGCG
GGAAGATCAACCGCTAACCGTTGTCGGCATCGACCGCCCGACGATTGACCGCGACGTGAAGGCCATCGGC
CGGCGCGACTTCGTAGTGATCGACGGAGCGCCCCAGGCGGCGGACTTGGCTGTGTCCGCGATCAAGGCAG
CCGACTTCGTGCTGATTCCGGTGCAGCCAAGCCCTTACGACATATGGGCCACCGCCGACCTGGTGGAGCT
GGTTAAGCAGCGCATTGAGGTCACGGATGGAAGGCTACAAGCGGCCTTTGTCGTGTCGCGGGCGATCAAA
GGCACGCGCATCGGCGGTGAGGTTGCCGAGGCGCTGGCCGGGTACGAGCTGCCCATTCTTGAGTCCCGTA
TCACGCAGCGCGTGAGCTACCCAGGCACTGCCGCCGCCGGCACAACCGTTCTTGAATCAGAACCCGAGGG
CGACGCTGCCCGCGAGGTCCAGGCGCTGGCCGCTGAAATTAAATCAAAACTCATTTGAGTTAATGAGGTA
AAGAGAAAATGAGCAAAAGCACAAACACGCTAAGTGCCGGCCGTCCGAGCGCACGCAGCAGCAAGGCTGC
AACGTTGGCCAGCCTGGCAGACACGCCAGCCATGAAGCGGGTCAACTTTCAGTTGCCGGCGGAGGATCAC
ACCAAGCTGAAGATGTACGCGGTACGCCAAGGCAAGACCATTACCGAGCTGCTATCTGAATACATCGCGC
AGCTACCAGAGTAAATGAGCAAATGAATAAATGAGTAGATGAATTTTAGCGGCTAAAGGAGGCGGCATGG
AAAATCAAGAACAACCAGGCACCGACGCCGTGGAATGCCCCATGTGTGGAGGAACGGGCGGTTGGCCAGG
CGTAAGCGGCTGGGTTGTCTGCCGGCCCTGCAATGGCACTGGAACCCCCAAGCCCGAGGAATCGGCGTGA
GCGGTCGCAAACCATCCGGCCCGGTACAAATCGGCGCGGCGCTGGGTGATGACCTGGTGGAGAAGTTGAA
GGCCGCGCAGGCCGCCCAGCGGCAACGCATCGAGGCAGAAGCACGCCCCGGTGAATCGTGGCAAGCAGCC
GCTGATCGAATCCGCAAAGAATCCCGGCAACCGCCGGCAGCCGGTGCGCCGTCGATTAGGAAGCCGCCCA
AGGGCGACGAGCAACCAGATTTTTTCGTTCCGATGCTCTATGACGTGGGCACCCGCGATAGTCGCAGCAT
CATGGACGTGGCCGTTTTCCGTCTGTCGAAGCGTGACCGACGAGCTGGCGAGGTGATCCGCTACGAGCTT
CCAGACGGGCACGTAGAGGTTTCCGCAGGGCCGGCCGGCATGGCCAGTGTGTGGGATTACGACCTGGTAC
TGATGGCGGTTTCCCATCTAACCGAATCCATGAACCGATACCGGGAAGGGAAGGGAGACAAGCCCGGCCG
CGTGTTCCGTCCACACGTTGCGGACGTACTCAAGTTCTGCCGGCGAGCCGATGGCGGAAAGCAGAAAGAC
GACCTGGTAGAAACCTGCATTCGGTTAAACACCACGCACGTTGCCATGCAGCGTACGAAGAAGGCCAAGA
ACGGCCGCCTGGTGACGGTATCCGAGGGTGAAGCCTTGATTAGCCGCTACAAGATCGTAAAGAGCGAAAC
CGGGCGGCCGGAGTACATCGAGATCGAGCTAGTTGATTGGATGTACCGCGAGATCACAGAAGGCAAGAAC
CCGGACGTGCTGACGGTTCACCCCGATTACTTTTTGATCGATCCCGGCATCGGCCGTTTTCTCTACCGCC
TGGCACGCCGCGCCGCAGGCAAGGCAGAAGCCAGATGGTTGTTCAAGACGATCTACGAACGCAGTGGCAG
CGCCGGAGAGTTCAAGAAGTTCTGTTTCACCGTGCGCAAGCTGATCGGGTCAAATGACCTGCCGGAGTAC
GATTTGAAGGAGGAGGCGGGGCAGGCTGGCCCGATCCTAGTCATGCGCTACCGCAACCTGATCGAGGGCG
AAGCATCCGCCGGTTCCTAATGTACGGAGCAGATGCTAGGGCAAATTGCCCTAGCAGGGGAAAAAGGTCG
AAAAGGTCTCTTTCCTGTGGATAGCACGTACATTGGGAACCCAAAGCCGTACATTGGGAACCGGAACCCG
TACATTGGGAACCCAAAGCCGTACATTGGGAACCGGTCACACATGTAAGTGACTGATATAAAAGAGAAAA
AAGGCGATTTTTCCGCCTAAAACTCTTTAAAACTTATTAAAACTCTTAAAACCCGCCTGGCCTGTGCATA
ACTGTCTGGCCAGCGCACAGCCGAAGAGCTGCAAAAAGCGCCTACCCTTCGGTCGCTGCGCTCCCTACGC
CCCGCCGCTTCGCGTCGGCCTATCGCGGCCGATGGCCGCTCAAAAATGGCTGGCCTACGGCCAGGCAATC
TACCAGGGCGCGGACAAGCCGCGCCGTCGCCACTCGACCGCCGGCGCTGAGGTCTGCCTCGTGAAGAAGG
TGTTGCTGACTCATACCAGGCAATGGCAACAACGTTGCGCAAACTATTAACTGGCGAACTACTTACTCTA
GCTTCCCGGCAACAATTAATAGACTGGATGGAGGCGGATAAAGTTGCAGGACCACTTCTGCGCTCGGCCC
TTCCGGCTGGCTGGTTTATTGCTGATAAATCTGGAGCCGGTGAGCGTGGGTCTCGCGGTATCATTGCAGC
ACTGGGGCCAGATGGTAAGCCCTCCCGTATCGTAGTTATCTACACGACGGGGAGTCAGGCAACTATGGAT
GAACGAAATAGACAGATCGCTGAGATAGGTGCCTCACTGATTAAGCATTGGTAACTGTCAGACCAAGTTT
ACTCATATATACTTTAGATTGATTTAAAACTTCATTTTTAATTTAAAAGGATCTAGGTGAAGATCCTTTT
TGATAATCTCATGACCAAAATCCCTTAACGTGAGTTTTCGTTCCACTGAGCGTCAGACCCCTTAATAAGA
TGATCTTCTTGAGATCGTTTTGGTCTGCGCGTAATCTCTTGCTCTGAAAACGAAAAAACCGCCTTGCAGG
GCGGTTTTTCGAAGGTTCTCTGAGCTACCAACTCTTTGAACCGAGGTAACTGGCTTGGAGGAGCGCAGTC
ACCAAAACTTGTCCTTTCAGTTTAGCCTTAACCGGCGCATGACTTCAAGACTAACTCCTCTAAATCAATT
ACCAGTGGCTGCTGCCAGTGGTGCTTTTGCATGTCTTTCCGGGTTGGACTCAAGACGATAGTTACCGGAT
AAGGCGCAGCGGTCGGACTGAACGGGGGGTTCGTGCATACAGTCCAGCTTGGAGCGAACTGCCTACCCGG
AACTGAGTGTCAGGCGTGGAATGAGACAAACGCGGCCATAACAGCGGAATGACACCGGTAAACCGAAAGG
CAGGAACAGGAGAGCGCACGAGGGAGCCGCCAGGGGGAAACGCCTGGTATCTTTATAGTCCTGTCGGGTT
TCGCCACCACTGATTTGAGCGTCAGATTTCGTGATGCTTGTCAGGGGGGCGGAGCCTATGGAAAAACGGC
TTTGCCGCGGCCCTCTCACTTCCCTGTTAAGTATCTTCCTGGCATCTTCCAGGAAATCTCCGCCCCGTTC
GTAAGCCATTTCCGCTCGCCGCAGTCGAACGACCGAGCGTAGCGAGTCAGTGAGCGAGGAAGCGGAATAT
ATCCTGTATCACATATTCTGCTGACGCACCGGTGCAGCCTTTTTTCTCCTGCCACATGAAGCACTTCACT
GACACCCTCATCAGTGCCAACATAGTAAGCCAGTATACACTCCGCTAGCGCTGAGGTCTGCCTCGTGAAG
AAGGTGTTGCTGACTCATACCAGGTAGTCCGAGGAGCTTTATGCTTGTAAACCGTTTTGTGAAAAAATTT
TTAAAATAAAAAAGGGGACCTCTAGGGTCCCCAATTAATTAGTAATATAATCTATTAAAGGTCATTCAAA
AGGTCATCCACCGGATCAATTCCCCTGCTCGCGCAGGCTGGGTGCCAAGCTCTCGGGTAACATCAAGGCC
CGATCCTTGGAGCCCTTGCCCTCCCGCACGATGATCGTGCCGTGATCGAAATCCAGATCCTTGACCCGCA
GTTGCAAACCCTCACTGATCCGCTAGTCCGAGGCCTCGAGATCTATCGATGCATGCCATGGTACCCGGGA
GCTCGAATTCGAAGCTTCTGCAGACGCGTCGACGTCATATGGATCCGATATCGCCGTGGCGGCCAGCTTT
TGCCATTCTCACCGGATTCAGTCGTCACTCATGGTGATTTCTCACTTGATAACCTTATTTTTGACGAGGG
GAAATTAATAGGTTGTATTGATGTTGGACGAGTCGGAATCGCAGACCGATACCAGGATCTTGCCATCCTA
TGGAACTGCCTCGGTGAGTTTTCTCCTTCATTACAGAAACGGCTTTTTCAAAAATATGGTATTGATAATC
CTGATATGAATAAATTGCAGTTTCATTTGATGCTCGATGAGTTTTTCTAATCAGAATTGGTTAATTGGTT
GTAACACTGGCAGAGCATTACGCTGACTTGACGGGACGGCGGCTTTGTTGAATAAATCGAACTTTTGCTG
AGTTGAAGGATCAGATCACGCATCTTCCCGACAACGCAGACCGTTCCGTGGCAAAGCAAAAGTTCAAAAT
CACCAACTGGTCCACCTACAACAAAGCTCTCATCAACCGTGGCTCCCTCACTTTCTGGCTGGATGATGGG
GCGATTCAGGCCTGGTATGAGTCAGCAACACCTTCTTCACGAGGCAGACCTCAGCGCCAGAAGGCCGCCA
GAGAGGCCGAGCGCGGCCGTGAGGCTTGGACGCTAGGGCAGGGCATGAAAAAGCCCGTAGCGGGCTGCTA
CGGGCGTCTGACGCGGTGGAAAGGGGGAGGGGATGTTGTCTACATGGCTCTGCTGTAGTGAGTGGGTTGC
GCTCCGGCAGCGGTCCTGATCAATCGTCACCCTTTCTCGGTCCTTCAACGTTCCTGACAACGAGCCTCCT
TTTCGCCAATCCATCGACAATCACCGCGAGTCCCTGCTCGAACGCTGCGTCCGGACCGGCTTCGTCGAAG
GCGTCTATCGCGGCCCGCAACAGCGGCGAGAGCGGAGCCTGTTCAACGGTGCCGCCGCGCTCGCCGGCAT
CGCTGTCGCCGGCCTGCTCCTCAAGCACGGCCCCAACAGTGAAGTAGCTGATTGTCATCAGCGCATTGAC
GGCGTCCCCGGCCGAAAAACCCGCCTCGCAGAGGAAGCGAAGCTGCGCGTCGGCCGTTTCCATCTGCGGT
GCGCCCGGTCGCGTGCCGGCATGGATGCGCGCGCCATCGCGGTAGGCGAGCAGCGCCTGCCTGAAGCTGC
GGGCATTCCCGATCAGAAATGAGCGCCAGTCGTCGTCGGCTCTCGGCACCGAATGCGTATGATTCTCCGC
CAGCATGGCTTCGGCCAGTGCGTCGAGCAGCGCCCGCTTGTTCCTGAAGTGCCAGTAAAGCGCCGGCTGC
TGAACCCCCAACCGTTCCGCCAGTTTGCGTGTCGTCAGACCGTCTACGCCGACCTCGTTCAACAGGTCCA
GGGCGGCACGGATCACTGTATTCGGCTGCAACTTTGTCATGCTTGACACTTTATCACTGATAAACATAAT
ATGTCCACCAACTTATCAGTGATAAAGAATCCGCGCGTTCAATCGGACCAGCGGAGGCTGGTCCGGAGGC
CAGACGTGAAACCCAACATACCCCTGATCGTAATTCTGAGCACTGTCGCGCTCGACGCTGTCGGCATCGG
CCTGATTATGCCGGTGCTGCCGGGCCTCCTGCGCGATCTGGTTCACTCGAACGACGTCACCGCCCACTAT
GGCATTCTGCTGGCGCTGTATGCGTTGGTGCAATTTGCCTGCGCACCTGTGCTGGGCGCGCTGTCGGATC
GTTTCGGGCGGCGGCCAATCTTGCTCGTCTCGCTGGCCGGCGCCACTGTCGACTACGCCATCATGGCGAC
AGCGCCTTTCCTTTGGGTTCTCTATATCGGGCGGATCGTGGCCGGCATCACCGGGGCGACTGGGGCGGTA
GCCGGCGCTTATATTGCCGATATCACTGATGGCGATGAGCGCGCGCGGCACTTCGGCTTCATGAGCGCCT
GTTTCGGGTTCGGGATGGTCGCGGGACCTGTGCTCGGTGGGCTGATGGGCGGTTTCTCCCCCCACGCTCC
GTTCTTCGCCGCGGCAGCCTTGAACGGCCTCAATTTCCTGACGGGCTGTTTCCTTTTGCCGGAGTCGCAC
AAAGGCGAACGCCGGCCGTTACGCCGGGAGGCTCTCAACCCGCTCGCTTCGTTCCGGTGGGCCCGGGGCA
TGACCGTCGTCGCCGCCCTGATGGCGGTCTTCTTCATCATGCAACTTGTCGGACAGGTGCCGGCCGCGCT
TTGGGTCATTTTCGGCGAGGATCGCTTTCACTGGGACGCGACCACGATCGGCATTTCGCTTGCCGCATTT
GGCATTCTGCATTCACTCGCCCAGGCAATGATCACCGGCCCTGTAGCCGCCCGGCTCGGCGAAAGGCGGG
CACTCATGCTCGGAATGATTGCCGACGGCACAGGCTACATCCTGCTTGCCTTCGCGACACGGGGATGGAT
GGCGTTCCCGATCATGGTCCTGCTTGCTTCGGGTGGCATCGGAATGCCGGCGCTGCAAGCAATGTTGTCC
AGGCAGGTGGATGAGGAACGTCAGGGGCAGCTGCAAGGCTCACTGGCGGCGCTCACCAGCCTGACCTCGA
TCGTCGGACCCCTCCTCTTCACGGCGATCTATGCGGCTTCTATAACAACGTGGAACGGGTGGGCATGGAT
TGCAGGCGCTGCCCTCTACTTGCTCTGCCTGCCGGCGCTGCGTCGCGGGCTTTGGAGCGGCGCAGGGCAA
CGAGCCGATCGCTGATCGTGGAAACGATAGGGGCCGCTCTAGTACTAGCTAGAACTAT
